>Addgene plasmid #227265 | qTAG-KO-PGK-Blast | addgene full sequence | sequence record 452010 | Addgene NGS Result
TCGCGCGTTTCGGTGATGACGGTGAAAACCTCTGACACATGCAGCTCCCGGAGACGGTCACAGCTTGTCT
GTAAGCGGATGCCGGGAGCAGACAAGCCCGTCAGGGCGCGTCAGCGGGTGTTGGCGGGTGTCGGGGCTGG
CTTAACTATGCGGCATCAGAGCAGATTGTACTGAGAGTGCACCATATGCGGTGTGAAATACCGCACAGAT
GCGTAAGGAGAAAATACCGCATCAGGCGCCATTCGCCATTCAGGCTGCGCAACTGTTGGGAAGGGCGATC
GGTGCGGGCCTCTTCGCTATTACGCCAGCTGGCGAAAGGGGGATGTGCTGCAAGGCGATTAAGTTGGGTA
ACGCCAGGGTTTTCCCAGTCACGACGTTGTAAAACGACGGCCAGTGAATTCGGAGGAAGCGGAGGATCTG
GCGGTACCGGGTAGGGGAGGCGCTTTTCCCAAGGCAGTCTGGAGCATGCGCTTTAGCAGCCCCGCTGGGC
ACTTGGCGCTACACAAGTGGCCTCTGGCCTCGCACACATTCCACATCCACCGGTAGGCGCCAACCGGCTC
CGTTCTTTGGTGGCCCCTTCGCGCCACCTTCTACTCCTCCCCTAGTCAGGAAGTTCCCCCCCGCCCCGCA
GCTCGCGTCGTGCAGGACGTGACAAATGGAAGTAGCACGTCTCACTAGTCTCGTGCAGATGGACAGCACC
GCTGAGCAATGGAAGCGGGTAGGCCTTTGGGGCAGCGGCCAATAGCAGCTTTGCTCCTTCGCTTTCTGGG
CTCAGAGGCTGGGAAGGGGTGGGTCCGGGGGCGGGCTCAGGGGCGGGCTCAGGGGCGGGGCGGGCGCCCG
AAGGTCCTCCGGAGGCCCGGCATTCTGCACGCTTCAAAAGCGCACGTCTGCCGCGCTGTTCTCCTCTTCC
TCATCTCCGGGCCTTTCGACGCGTTACCGTTCGTATAGCATACATTATACGAAGTTATCTGGATCCGGAG
CTACTAACTTCAGCCTGCTGAAGCAGGCCGGAGACGTGGAGGAGAACCCTGGACCTTCTAGAATGGCCAA
GCCTTTGTCTCAAGAAGAATCCACCCTCATTGAAAGAGCAACGGCTACAATCAACAGCATCCCCATCTCT
GAAGACTACAGCGTCGCCAGCGCAGCTCTCTCTAGCGACGGCCGCATCTTCACTGGTGTCAATGTATATC
ATTTTACTGGGGGACCTTGTGCAGAACTCGTGGTGCTGGGCACTGCTGCTGCTGCGGCAGCTGGCAACCT
GACTTGTATCGTCGCGATCGGAAATGAGAACAGGGGCATCTTGAGCCCCTGCGGACGGTGCCGACAGGTG
CTTCTCGATCTGCATCCTGGGATCAAAGCCATAGTGAAGGACAGTGATGGACAGCCGACGGCAGTTGGGA
TTCGTGAATTGCTGCCCTCTGGTTATGTGTGGGAGGGCCCCGGGATAACTTCGTATAGCATACATTATAC
GAACGGTAGCATGGGTGGCGGTTCCTGACAGACATGAAACTTGTTTATTGCAGCTTATAATGGTTACAAA
TAAAGCAATAGCATCACAAATTTCACAAATAAAGCATTTTTTTCACTGCATTCTAGTTGTGGTTTGTCCA
AACTCATCAATGTATCTTACTCGAGACCGGTAAGAGCAAGTGAAAGCTTGGCGTAATCATGGTCATAGCT
GTTTCCTGTGTGAAATTGTTATCCGCTCACAATTCCACACAACATACGAGCCGGAAGCATAAAGTGTAAA
GCCTGGGGTGCCTAATGAGTGAGCTAACTCACATTAATTGCGTTGCGCTCACTGCCCGCTTTCCAGTCGG
GAAACCTGTCGTGCCAGCTGCATTAATGAATCGGCCAACGCGCGGGGAGAGGCGGTTTGCGTATTGGGCG
CTCTTCCGCTTCCTCGCTCACTGACTCGCTGCGCTCGGTCGTTCGGCTGCGGCGAGCGGTATCAGCTCAC
TCAAAGGCGGTAATACGGTTATCCACAGAATCAGGGGATAACGCAGGAAAGAACATGTGAGCAAAAGGCC
AGCAAAAGGCCAGGAACCGTAAAAAGGCCGCGTTGCTGGCGTTTTTCCATAGGCTCCGCCCCCCTGACGA
GCATCACAAAAATCGACGCTCAAGTCAGAGGTGGCGAAACCCGACAGGACTATAAAGATACCAGGCGTTT
CCCCCTGGAAGCTCCCTCGTGCGCTCTCCTGTTCCGACCCTGCCGCTTACCGGATACCTGTCCGCCTTTC
TCCCTTCGGGAAGCGTGGCGCTTTCTCATAGCTCACGCTGTAGGTATCTCAGTTCGGTGTAGGTCGTTCG
CTCCAAGCTGGGCTGTGTGCACGAACCCCCCGTTCAGCCCGACCGCTGCGCCTTATCCGGTAACTATCGT
CTTGAGTCCAACCCGGTAAGACACGACTTATCGCCACTGGCAGCAGCCACTGGTAACAGGATTAGCAGAG
CGAGGTATGTAGGCGGTGCTACAGAGTTCTTGAAGTGGTGGCCTAACTACGGCTACACTAGAAGAACAGT
ATTTGGTATCTGCGCTCTGCTGAAGCCAGTTACCTTCGGAAAAAGAGTTGGTAGCTCTTGATCCGGCAAA
CAAACCACCGCTGGTAGCGGTGGTTTTTTTGTTTGCAAGCAGCAGATTACGCGCAGAAAAAAAGGATCTC
AAGAAGATCCTTTGATCTTTTCTACGGGGTCTGACGCTCAGTGGAACGAAAACTCACGTTAAGGGATTTT
GGTCATGAGATTATCAAAAAGGATCTTCACCTAGATCCTTTTAAATTAAAAATGAAGTTTTAAATCAATC
TAAAGTATATATGAGTAAACTTGGTCTGACAGTTACCAATGCTTAATCAGTGAGGCACCTATCTCAGCGA
TCTGTCTATTTCGTTCATCCATAGTTGCCTGACTCCCCGTCGTGTAGATAACTACGATACGGGAGGGCTT
ACCATCTGGCCCCAGTGCTGCAATGATACCGCGAGACCCACGCTCACCGGCTCCAGATTTATCAGCAATA
AACCAGCCAGCCGGAAGGGCCGAGCGCAGAAGTGGTCCTGCAACTTTATCCGCCTCCATCCAGTCTATTA
ATTGTTGCCGGGAAGCTAGAGTAAGTAGTTCGCCAGTTAATAGTTTGCGCAACGTTGTTGCCATTGCTAC
AGGCATCGTGGTGTCACGCTCGTCGTTTGGTATGGCTTCATTCAGCTCCGGTTCCCAACGATCAAGGCGA
GTTACATGATCCCCCATGTTGTGCAAAAAAGCGGTTAGCTCCTTCGGTCCTCCGATCGTTGTCAGAAGTA
AGTTGGCCGCAGTGTTATCACTCATGGTTATGGCAGCACTGCATAATTCTCTTACTGTCATGCCATCCGT
AAGATGCTTTTCTGTGACTGGTGAGTACTCAACCAAGTCATTCTGAGAATAGTGTATGCGGCGACCGAGT
TGCTCTTGCCCGGCGTCAATACGGGATAATACCGCGCCACATAGCAGAACTTTAAAAGTGCTCATCATTG
GAAAACGTTCTTCGGGGCGAAAACTCTCAAGGATCTTACCGCTGTTGAGATCCAGTTCGATGTAACCCAC
TCGTGCACCCAACTGATCTTCAGCATCTTTTACTTTCACCAGCGTTTCTGGGTGAGCAAAAACAGGAAGG
CAAAATGCCGCAAAAAAGGGAATAAGGGCGACACGGAAATGTTGAATACTCATACTCTTCCTTTTTCAAT
ATTATTGAAGCATTTATCAGGGTTATTGTCTCATGAGCGGATACATATTTGAATGTATTTAGAAAAATAA
ACAAATAGGGGTTCCGCGCACATTTCCCCGAAAAGTGCCACCTGACGTCTAAGAAACCATTATTATCATG
ACATTAACCTATAAAAATAGGCGTATCACGAGGCCCTTTCGTC
Features (pLannotate 1.2.2; 15 found; start..end, strand, type, name):
    137..236     +  misc_feature   bom (fragment): basis of mobility region from pBR322
    242..399     -  CDS            lacZα (fragment): LacZα fragment of β-galactosidase; lacZ fragment
    429..928     +  promoter       PGK promoter: mouse phosphoglycerate kinase 1 promoter
    935..968     +  protein_bind   lox71: Left element (LE) mutant of loxP (Araki et al., 2010). Cre-mediated recombination occurs in the 8-bp core sequence (GCATACAT). Cre recombinase
   1043..1438    +  CDS            BSD: blasticidin S deaminase; Aspergillus terreus BSD; confers resistance to blasticidin
   1445..1478    +  protein_bind   lox66: Right element (RE) mutant of loxP (Araki et al., 2010). Cre-mediated recombination occurs in the 8-bp core sequence (GCATACAT). Cre recombinase
   1508..1629    +  polyA_signal   SV40 poly(A) signal: SV40 polyadenylation signal
   1696..1712    -  protein_bind   lac operator: The lac repressor binds to the lac operator to inhibit transcription in E. coli. This inhibition can be relieved by adding lactose or isopropyl-β-D-thiogalactopyranoside (IPTG). lac repressor encoded by lacI
   1720..1750    -  promoter       lac promoter: promoter for the E. coli lac operon
   1765..1786    -  protein_bind   CAP binding site: CAP binding activates transcription in the presence of cAMP. E. coli catabolite activator protein
   1799..1891    -  CDS            lacI (fragment): lac repressor; lacI; The lac repressor binds to the lac operator to inhibit transcription in E. coli. This inhibition can be relieved by adding lactose or isopropyl-β-D-thiogalactopyranoside (IPTG).
   2074..2662    -  rep_origin     ori: high-copy-number ColE1/pMB1/pBR322/pUC origin of replication
   2833..3693    -  CDS            AmpR: β-lactamase; bla; confers resistance to ampicillin, carbenicillin, and related antibiotics
   3694..3798    -  promoter       AmpR promoter: bla
   3893..35      +  CDS            rop (fragment) (across the origin): Rop protein, which maintains plasmids at low copy number; rop
