[The description below was written by a language model from this plasmid's Addgene catalogue record and pLannotate feature annotations shown in this document.]
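Description:
qTAG-KO-PGK-Blast is a small (about 3.9 kb) pUC19-based donor cassette plasmid from the qTAG series, a modular scaffold system for CRISPR-based editing of endogenous loci in mammalian cells. It is propagated in E. coli as a high-copy plasmid through the ColE1/pUC origin and selected with ampicillin via the β-lactamase gene and its native promoter. The remaining bacterial annotations (lacZα fragment, lac promoter and operator, CAP site, and short lacI, bom and rop fragments) are remnants of the pUC19 backbone flanking the cloning region and have no role in the mammalian payload.

The payload is a self-contained selection cassette inserted into the former lacZα region: the mouse PGK promoter drives the blasticidin S deaminase gene (BSD), terminated by an SV40 polyadenylation signal. The BSD coding sequence is bracketed by lox71 and lox66, left- and right-element mutant loxP sites in the same orientation. Cre recombination between them should excise the marker and leave a doubly mutated lox site that is a poor substrate for further recombination, so the resistance gene can be removed after selection.

The record lists no gene insert, and no homology arms, tags or reporters are annotated. This fits an empty scaffold into which users would clone locus-specific homology arms, although the record does not state this explicitly. Because the marker has its own promoter, selection would not depend on expression of the targeted gene. The "KO" in the name suggests use for gene disruption by knock-in of the cassette, with edited cells enriched by blasticidin selection.
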