Addgene plasmid #227265: qTAG-KO-PGK-Blast
Depositing lab: Laurence Pelletier. Publication: qTAG: an adaptable plasmid scaffold for CRISPR-based endogenous tagging. Philip R, Sharma A, Matellan L, Erpf AC, Hsu WH, Tkach JM, Wyatt HDM, Pelletier L. EMBO J. 2024 Dec 12. doi: 10.1038/s44318-024-00337-5. PubMed 39668248.
Backbone
  Vector backbone: pUC19
  Backbone manufacturer: Invitrogen
  Backbone size (bp): 2686
  Vector type: Mammalian Expression, CRISPR ; Donor Cassette
  Selectable markers: Blasticidin
Growth in bacteria
  Bacterial resistance: Ampicillin, 100 μg/mL
  Growth temperature: 37°C
  Growth strain: DH5alpha
  Copy number: High Copy
Gene/Insert
  Gene/Insert name: None
Terms and licenses: Academic/Nonprofit Terms; Industry Terms: Not Available to Industry
How to cite: qTAG-KO-PGK-Blast was a gift from Laurence Pelletier (Addgene plasmid # 227265 ; http://n2t.net/addgene:227265 ; RRID:Addgene_227265)
